Addgene plasmid #65094: pFRT-TODestFLAGHA_RBPMS_R38Q
Purpose: Destination vector with RBPMS with R38Q mutation for stable cell line generation
Depositing lab: Thomas Tuschl. Depositing organization: Rockefeller University. Publication: Structural basis underlying CAC RNA recognition by the RRM domain of dimeric RNA-binding protein RBPMS. Teplova M, Farazi TA, Tuschl T, Patel DJ. Q Rev Biophys. 2015 Sep 8:1-11. 10.1017/S0033583515000207 PubMed 26347403.
Backbone
  Vector backbone: pcDNA5/FRT/TO
  Backbone manufacturer: Life Technologies, Modified by Tuschl lab
  Backbone size w/o insert (bp): 5372
  Vector type: Mammalian Expression
  Selectable markers: Hygromycin, Blasticidin
Growth in bacteria
  Bacterial resistance: Ampicillin, 100 μg/mL
  Growth temperature: 37°C
  Growth strain: Top10
  Copy number: Unknown
Gene/Insert
  Gene/Insert name: RBPMS (alt name: RNA binding protein with multiple splicing)
  Species: H. sapiens (human)
  Insert size (bp): 633
  Mutation: changed arginine 38 to glutamine
  GenBank ID: NM_001008710
  Entrez Gene: RBPMS (a.k.a. HERMES)
  Promoter: CMV, 2x Tet
  Tag / fusion protein: FLAG HA (N terminal on backbone)
  Cloning method: Gateway Cloning
  Sequencing primers: 5′ CMV Forward; 3′ BGH Reverse
Terms and licenses: Academic/Nonprofit Terms; Industry Terms: Not Available to Industry
How to cite: pFRT-TODestFLAGHA_RBPMS_R38Q was a gift from Thomas Tuschl (Addgene plasmid # 65094 ; http://n2t.net/addgene:65094 ; RRID:Addgene_65094)
