[The description below was written by a language model from this plasmid's Addgene catalogue record and pLannotate feature annotations shown in this document.]
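Description:
pFRT-TODestFLAGHA_RBPMS_R38Q is a mammalian expression plasmid built on a modified pcDNA5/FRT/TO backbone and intended for generating stable, inducible cell lines by FLP-mediated site-specific integration. In bacteria it is maintained through a high-copy ColE1/pUC-type origin and selected with ampicillin via the β-lactamase gene and its native promoter. A fragment of the f1 origin is also annotated.

The payload is human RBPMS (RNA binding protein with multiple splicing, also called HERMES) carrying an arginine-to-glutamine substitution at position 38. It was introduced by Gateway recombination, so the coding sequence is flanked by attB1 and attB2 sites despite the "destination vector" wording in the name. Expression is driven by the CMV enhancer/promoter followed by two tet operator sites. In cells that express the Tet repressor, transcription stays off until tetracycline or doxycycline is added. The short hits to PLtetO-1 and TRE3G in the feature table reflect these operator repeats. A backbone-encoded N-terminal FLAG-HA tag precedes attB1, though only the FLAG portion was annotated, and the transcript ends at the bGH polyadenylation signal. V5 tag annotations appear downstream of attB2 and at the start of the sequence; the record does not say whether either is translated with the insert.

Downstream lies an FRT site immediately ahead of a hygromycin resistance gene with an SV40 poly(A) signal. In this vector family the gene lacks its own promoter and becomes active only after FLP-mediated integration into a genomic FRT site, so hygromycin selects correct integrants. Blasticidin is also listed as a marker, but no blasticidin resistance gene is annotated; it probably refers to maintenance of the Tet repressor in the host line. The associated work concerns CAC RNA recognition by the RRM domain of dimeric RBPMS, which suggests R38Q is a structure-guided mutant, although its effect is not stated.
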