Features (pLannotate 1.2.2; 27 found; start..end, strand, type, name):
      1..42      +  CDS            V5 tag: epitope tag from simian virus 5
     70..122     -  misc_feature   bom (fragment): basis of mobility region from pBR322
    277..656     +  enhancer       CMV enhancer: human cytomegalovirus immediate early enhancer
    729..746     -  promoter       CMV promoter (fragment): human cytomegalovirus (CMV) immediate early promoter
    809..860     +  promoter       CMVd2 promoter: truncated human cytomegalovirus (CMV) immediate early promoter that yields moderately reduced expression relative to the full-length promoter
    862..881     +  promoter       PLtetO-1 promoter (fragment): modified phage lambda PL promoter with tet operator sites (Lutz and Bujard, 1997)
    883..902     +  promoter       PLtetO-1 promoter (fragment): modified phage lambda PL promoter with tet operator sites (Lutz and Bujard, 1997)
    910..943     +  promoter       TRE3GV promoter (fragment): 3rd-generation Tet-responsive promoter that can be activated by binding of Tet-On® 3G, optimized for retroviral and lentiviral vectors
   1038..1058    +  CDS            FLAG (fragment): FLAG® epitope tag, followed by an enterokinase cleavage site
   1101..1125    +  protein_bind   attB1: mutant version of attB; recombination site for the Gateway® BP reaction BP Clonase™
   1152..1739    +  CDS            RBPMS: RBPMS_HUMAN - Also known as HERMES. Experimental evidence at protein level: Swiss-Prot protein existence level 1. Acts as a coactivator of transcriptional activity. Required to increase TGFB1/Smad-mediated transactivation. Acts through SMAD2, SMAD3 and SMAD4 to increase transcriptional activity. Increases phosphorylation of SMAD2 and SMAD3 on their C-terminal SSXS motif, possibly through recruitment of TGFBR1. Promotes the nuclear accumulation of SMAD2, SMAD3 and SMAD4 proteins (PubMed:26347403). Binds to poly(A) RNA (PubMed:17099224, PubMed:26347403). From Homo sapiens (Human).
   1766..1790    -  protein_bind   attB2: mutant version of attB; recombination site for the Gateway® BP reaction BP Clonase™
   1843..1884    +  CDS            V5 tag: epitope tag from simian virus 5
   1970..2194    +  polyA_signal   bGH poly(A) signal: bovine growth hormone polyadenylation signal
   2198..2219    +  promoter       SV40 promoter (fragment): SV40 enhancer and early promoter
   2240..2473    +  rep_origin     f1 ori (fragment) (sequence partly withheld): f1 bacteriophage origin of replication; arrow indicates direction of (+) strand synthesis
   2478..2525    +  protein_bind   FRT: FLP-mediated recombination occurs in the 8-bp core sequence TCTAGAAA (Turan and Bode, 2011). FLP recombinase from the Saccharomyces cerevisiae 2μ plasmid
   2533..3555    +  CDS            HygR: aminoglycoside phosphotransferase from E. coli; aph(4)-Ia; confers resistance to hygromycin
   3565..3690    +  CDS            ble (fragment): BLE_KLEPN - Experimental evidence at protein level: Swiss-Prot protein existence level 1. Binding protein with a strong affinity to the bleomycin family of antibiotics. Binds to CL990; an antimitotic-antibiotic compound. From Klebsiella pneumoniae.
   3685..3806    +  polyA_signal   SV40 poly(A) signal: SV40 polyadenylation signal
   3879..3895    -  protein_bind   lac operator: The lac repressor binds to the lac operator to inhibit transcription in E. coli. This inhibition can be relieved by adding lactose or isopropyl-β-D-thiogalactopyranoside (IPTG). lac repressor encoded by lacI
   3903..3933    -  promoter       lac promoter: promoter for the E. coli lac operon
   3948..3969    -  protein_bind   CAP binding site: CAP binding activates transcription in the presence of cAMP. E. coli catabolite activator protein
   3982..4074    -  CDS            lacI (fragment): lac repressor; lacI; The lac repressor binds to the lac operator to inhibit transcription in E. coli. This inhibition can be relieved by adding lactose or isopropyl-β-D-thiogalactopyranoside (IPTG).
   4257..4845    -  rep_origin     ori: high-copy-number ColE1/pMB1/pBR322/pUC origin of replication
   5016..5876    -  CDS            AmpR: β-lactamase; bla; confers resistance to ampicillin, carbenicillin, and related antibiotics
   5877..5981    -  promoter       AmpR promoter: bla
>Addgene plasmid #65094 | pFRT-TODestFLAGHA_RBPMS_R38Q | depositor full sequence | sequence record 110128 | pFRT-TODestFLAGHA_RBPMS_R38Q sequence 6012 bps
GGTAAGCCTATCCCTAACCCTCTCCTCGGTCTCGATTCTACGGACGGATCGGGAGATCTCCCGATCCCCT
ATGGTGCACTCTCAGTACAATCTGCTCTGATGCCGCATAGTTAAGCCAGTATCTGCTCCCTGCTTGTGTG
TTGGAGGTCGCTGAGTAGTGCGCGAGCAAAATTTAAGCTACAACAAGGCAAGGCTTGACCGACAATTGCA
TGAAGAATCTGCTTAGGGTTAGGCGTTTTGCGCTGCTTCGCGATGTACGGGCCAGATATACGCGTTGACA
TTGATTATTGACTAGTTATTAATAGTAATCAATTACGGGGTCATTAGTTCATAGCCCATATATGGAGTTC
CGCGTTACATAACTTACGGTAAATGGCCCGCCTGGCTGACCGCCCAACGACCCCCGCCCATTGACGTCAA
TAATGACGTATGTTCCCATAGTAACGCCAATAGGGACTTTCCATTGACGTCAATGGGTGGAGTATTTACG
GTAAACTGCCCACTTGGCAGTACATCAAGTGTATCATATGCCAAGTACGCCCCCTATTGACGTCAATGAC
GGTAAATGGCCCGCCTGGCATTATGCCCAGTACATGACCTTATGGGACTTTCCTACTTGGCAGTACATCT
ACGTATTAGTCATCGCTATTACCATGGTGATGCGGTTTTGGCAGTACATCAATGGGCGTGGATAGCGGTT
TGACTCACGGGGATTTCCAAGTCTCCACCCCATTGACGTCAATGGGAGTTTGTTTTGGAACCAAAATCAA
CGGGACTTTCCAAAATGTCGTAACAACTCCGCCCCATTGACGCAAATGGGCGGTAGGCGTGTACGGTGGG
AGGTCTATATAAGCAGAGCTCTCCCTATCAGTGATAGAGATCTCCCTATCAGTGATAGAGATCGTCGACG
AGCTCGTTTAGTGAACCGTCAGATCGCCTGGAGACGCCATCCACGCTGTTTTGACCTCCATAGAAGACAC
CGGGACCGATCCAGCCTCCGGACTCTAGCGTTTAAACTTAAGCTTGGTACCATGGACTACAAGGACGACG
ATGACAAGTACCCTTATGACGTGCCCGATTACGCTTTGAACCAGATATCAACAAGTTTGTACAAAAAAGC
AGGCTCCACCATGGGAACCAATTCAGTCGACATGAACAACGGCGGCAAAGCCGAGAAGGAGAACACCCCG
AGCGAGGCCAACCTTCAGGAGGAGGAGGTCCGGACCCTATTTGTCAGTGGCCTTCCTCTGGATATCAAAC
CTCAGGAGCTCTATCTGCTTTTCAGACCATTTAAGGGCTATGAGGGTTCTCTTATAAAGCTCACATCTAA
ACAGCCTGTAGGTTTTGTCAGTTTTGACAGTCGCTCAGAAGCAGAGGCTGCAAAGAATGCTTTGAATGGC
ATCCGCTTCGATCCTGAAATTCCGCAAACACTACGACTAGAGTTTGCTAAGGCAAACACGAAGATGGCCA
AGAACAAACTCGTAGGGACTCCAAACCCCAGTACTCCTCTGCCCAACACTGTACCTCAGTTCATTGCCAG
AGAGCCATATGAGCTCACAGTGCCTGCACTTTACCCCAGTAGCCCTGAAGTGTGGGCCCCGTACCCTCTG
TACCCAGCGGAGTTAGCGCCTGCTCTACCTCCTCCTGCTTTCACCTATCCCGCTTCACTGCATGCCCAGA
TGCGCTGGCTCCCTCCCTCCGAGGCTACTTCTCAGGGCTGGAAGTCCCGTCAGTTCTGCTGAGCGGCCGC
ACTCGAGATATCTAGACCCAGCTTTCTTGTACAAAGTGGTTGATATCCAGCACAGTGGCGGCCGCTCAAG
TCTAGAGGGCCCGCGGTTCGAAGGTAAGCCTATCCCTAACCCTCTCCTCGGTCTCGATTCTACGCGTACC
TGATCCGCGGCCGCATAGATAACTGATCCAGTGTGCCTCGAGTCTAGAGGGCCCGTTTAAACCCGCTGAT
CAGCCTCGACTGTGCCTTCTAGTTGCCAGCCATCTGTTGTTTGCCCCTCCCCCGTGCCTTCCTTGACCCT
GGAAGGTGCCACTCCCACTGTCCTTTCCTAATAAAATGAGGAAATTGCATCGCATTGTCTGAGTAGGTGT
CATTCTATTCTGGGGGGTGGGGTGGGGCAGGACAGCAAGGGGGAGGATTGGGAAGACAATAGCAGGCATG
CTGGGGATGCGGTGGGCTCTATGGCTTCTGAGGCGGAAAGAACCAGCTGGGGCTCTAGGGGGTATCCCC
[124 nt withheld, positions 2240-2363]
C
[91 nt withheld, positions 2365-2455]
AGGGTGATGGTTCACGTACCTAGAAGTTCCTATTCCGAAGTTCCTATTCTCTAGAAAGTATAGGAACTTC
CTTGGCCAAAAAGCCTGAACTCACCGCGACGTCTGTCGAGAAGTTTCTGATCGAAAAGTTCGACAGCGTC
TCCGACCTGATGCAGCTCTCGGAGGGCGAAGAATCTCGTGCTTTCAGCTTCGATGTAGGAGGGCGTGGAT
ATGTCCTGCGGGTAAATAGCTGCGCCGATGGTTTCTACAAAGATCGTTATGTTTATCGGCACTTTGCATC
GGCCGCGCTCCCGATTCCGGAAGTGCTTGACATTGGGGAATTCAGCGAGAGCCTGACCTATTGCATCTCC
CGCCGTGCACAGGGTGTCACGTTGCAAGACCTGCCTGAAACCGAACTGCCCGCTGTTCTGCAGCCGGTCG
CGGAGGCCATGGATGCGATCGCTGCGGCCGATCTTAGCCAGACGAGCGGGTTCGGCCCATTCGGACCGCA
AGGAATCGGTCAATACACTACATGGCGTGATTTCATATGCGCGATTGCTGATCCCCATGTGTATCACTGG
CAAACTGTGATGGACGACACCGTCAGTGCGTCCGTCGCGCAGGCTCTCGATGAGCTGATGCTTTGGGCCG
AGGACTGCCCCGAAGTCCGGCACCTCGTGCACGCGGATTTCGGCTCCAACAATGTCCTGACGGACAATGG
CCGCATAACAGCGGTCATTGACTGGAGCGAGGCGATGTTCGGGGATTCCCAATACGAGGTCGCCAACATC
TTCTTCTGGAGGCCGTGGTTGGCTTGTATGGAGCAGCAGACGCGCTACTTCGAGCGGAGGCATCCGGAGC
TTGCAGGATCGCCGCGGCTCCGGGCGTATATGCTCCGCATTGGTCTTGACCAACTCTATCAGAGCTTGGT
TGACGGCAATTTCGATGATGCAGCTTGGGCGCAGGGTCGATGCGACGCAATCGTCCGATCCGGAGCCGGG
ACTGTCGGGCGTACACAAATCGCCCGCAGAAGCGCGGCCGTCTGGACCGATGGCTGTGTAGAAGTACTCG
CCGATAGTGGAAACCGACGCCCCAGCACTCGTCCGAGGGCAAAGGAATAGCACGTACTACGAGATTTCGA
TTCCACCGCCGCCTTCTATGAAAGGTTGGGCTTCGGAATCGTTTTCCGGGACGCCGGCTGGATGATCCTC
CAGCGCGGGGATCTCATGCTGGAGTTCTTCGCCCACCCCAACTTGTTTATTGCAGCTTATAATGGTTACA
AATAAAGCAATAGCATCACAAATTTCACAAATAAAGCATTTTTTTCACTGCATTCTAGTTGTGGTTTGTC
CAAACTCATCAATGTATCTTATCATGTCTGTATACCGTCGACCTCTAGCTAGAGCTTGGCGTAATCATGG
TCATAGCTGTTTCCTGTGTGAAATTGTTATCCGCTCACAATTCCACACAACATACGAGCCGGAAGCATAA
AGTGTAAAGCCTGGGGTGCCTAATGAGTGAGCTAACTCACATTAATTGCGTTGCGCTCACTGCCCGCTTT
CCAGTCGGGAAACCTGTCGTGCCAGCTGCATTAATGAATCGGCCAACGCGCGGGGAGAGGCGGTTTGCGT
ATTGGGCGCTCTTCCGCTTCCTCGCTCACTGACTCGCTGCGCTCGGTCGTTCGGCTGCGGCGAGCGGTAT
CAGCTCACTCAAAGGCGGTAATACGGTTATCCACAGAATCAGGGGATAACGCAGGAAAGAACATGTGAGC
AAAAGGCCAGCAAAAGGCCAGGAACCGTAAAAAGGCCGCGTTGCTGGCGTTTTTCCATAGGCTCCGCCCC
CCTGACGAGCATCACAAAAATCGACGCTCAAGTCAGAGGTGGCGAAACCCGACAGGACTATAAAGATACC
AGGCGTTTCCCCCTGGAAGCTCCCTCGTGCGCTCTCCTGTTCCGACCCTGCCGCTTACCGGATACCTGTC
CGCCTTTCTCCCTTCGGGAAGCGTGGCGCTTTCTCATAGCTCACGCTGTAGGTATCTCAGTTCGGTGTAG
GTCGTTCGCTCCAAGCTGGGCTGTGTGCACGAACCCCCCGTTCAGCCCGACCGCTGCGCCTTATCCGGTA
ACTATCGTCTTGAGTCCAACCCGGTAAGACACGACTTATCGCCACTGGCAGCAGCCACTGGTAACAGGAT
TAGCAGAGCGAGGTATGTAGGCGGTGCTACAGAGTTCTTGAAGTGGTGGCCTAACTACGGCTACACTAGA
AGGACAGTATTTGGTATCTGCGCTCTGCTGAAGCCAGTTACCTTCGGAAAAAGAGTTGGTAGCTCTTGAT
CCGGCAAACAAACCACCGCTGGTAGCGGTGGTTTTTTTGTTTGCAAGCAGCAGATTACGCGCAGAAAAAA
AGGATCTCAAGAAGATCCTTTGATCTTTTCTACGGGGTCTGACGCTCAGTGGAACGAAAACTCACGTTAA
GGGATTTTGGTCATGAGATTATCAAAAAGGATCTTCACCTAGATCCTTTTAAATTAAAAATGAAGTTTTA
AATCAATCTAAAGTATATATGAGTAAACTTGGTCTGACAGTTACCAATGCTTAATCAGTGAGGCACCTAT
CTCAGCGATCTGTCTATTTCGTTCATCCATAGTTGCCTGACTCCCCGTCGTGTAGATAACTACGATACGG
GAGGGCTTACCATCTGGCCCCAGTGCTGCAATGATACCGCGAGACCCACGCTCACCGGCTCCAGATTTAT
CAGCAATAAACCAGCCAGCCGGAAGGGCCGAGCGCAGAAGTGGTCCTGCAACTTTATCCGCCTCCATCCA
GTCTATTAATTGTTGCCGGGAAGCTAGAGTAAGTAGTTCGCCAGTTAATAGTTTGCGCAACGTTGTTGCC
ATTGCTACAGGCATCGTGGTGTCACGCTCGTCGTTTGGTATGGCTTCATTCAGCTCCGGTTCCCAACGAT
CAAGGCGAGTTACATGATCCCCCATGTTGTGCAAAAAAGCGGTTAGCTCCTTCGGTCCTCCGATCGTTGT
CAGAAGTAAGTTGGCCGCAGTGTTATCACTCATGGTTATGGCAGCACTGCATAATTCTCTTACTGTCATG
CCATCCGTAAGATGCTTTTCTGTGACTGGTGAGTACTCAACCAAGTCATTCTGAGAATAGTGTATGCGGC
GACCGAGTTGCTCTTGCCCGGCGTCAATACGGGATAATACCGCGCCACATAGCAGAACTTTAAAAGTGCT
CATCATTGGAAAACGTTCTTCGGGGCGAAAACTCTCAAGGATCTTACCGCTGTTGAGATCCAGTTCGATG
TAACCCACTCGTGCACCCAACTGATCTTCAGCATCTTTTACTTTCACCAGCGTTTCTGGGTGAGCAAAAA
CAGGAAGGCAAAATGCCGCAAAAAAGGGAATAAGGGCGACACGGAAATGTTGAATACTCATACTCTTCCT
TTTTCAATATTATTGAAGCATTTATCAGGGTTATTGTCTCATGAGCGGATACATATTTGAATGTATTTAG
AAAAATAAACAAATAGGGGTTCCGCGCACATTTCCCCGAAAAGTGCCACCTGACGTC
