>Addgene plasmid #65094 | pFRT-TODestFLAGHA_RBPMS_R38Q | addgene partial sequence | sequence record 115033 | CMV-F 5'-CGCAAATGGGCGGTAGGCGTG-3'
GATAGAGATCTCCCTATCAGTGATAGAGATCGTCGACGAGCTCGTTTAGTGAACCGTCAGATCGCCTGGA
GACGCCATCCACGCTGTTTTGACCTCCATAGAAGACACCGGGACCGATCCAGCCTCCGGACTCTAGCGTT
TAAACTTAAGCTTGGTACCATGGACTACAAGGACGACGATGACAAGTACCCTTATGACGTGCCCGATTAC
GCTTTGAACCAGATATCAACAAGTTTGTACAAAAAAGCAGGCTCCACCATGGGAACCAATTCAGTCGACA
TGAACAACGGCGGCAAAGCCGAGAAGGAGAACACCCCGAGCGAGGCCAACCTTCAGGAGGAGGAGGTCCG
GACCCTATTTGTCAGTGGCCTTCCTCTGGACATTAAACCTCAGGAGCTCTATCTGCTTTTCAGACCATTT
AAGGGCTATGAGGGTTCTCTTATAAAGCTCACATCTAAACAGCCTGTAGGTTTTGTCAGTTTTGACAGTC
GCTCAGAAGCAGAGGCTGCAAAGAATGCTTTGAATGGCATCCGCTTCGATCCTGAAATTCCGCAAACACT
ACGACTAGAGTTTGCTAAGGCAAACACGAAGATGGCCAAGAACAAACTCGTAGGGACTCCAAACCCCAGT
ACTCCTCTGCCCAACACTGTACCTCAGTTCATTGCCAGAGAGCCATATGAGCTCACAGTGCCTGCACTTT
ACCCCAGTAGCCCTGAAGTGTGGGCCCCGTACCCTCTGTACCCAGCGGAGTTAGCGCCTGCTCTACCTCC
TCCTGCTTTCACCTATCCCGCTTCACTGCATGCCCAGATGCGCTGGCTCCCTCCCTCCGAGGCTACTTCT
CAGGGCTGGAAGTCCCGTCAGTTCTGCTG
