>Addgene plasmid #65094 | pFRT-TODestFLAGHA_RBPMS_R38Q | addgene partial sequence | sequence record 115036 | BGH-rev 5'-TAGAAGGCACAGTCGAGG-3'
TCAGTTATCTATGCGGCCGCGGATCAGGTACGCGTAGAATCGAGACCGAGGAGAGGGTTAGGGATAGGCT
TACCTTCGAACCGCGGGCCCTCTAGACTTGAGCGGCCGCCACTGTGCTGGATATCAACCACTTTGTACAA
GAAAGCTGGGTCTAGATATCTCGAGTGCGGCCGCTCAGCAGAACTGACGGGACTTCCAGCCCTGAGAAGT
AGCCTCGGAGGGAGGGAGCCAGCGCATCTGGGCATGCAGTGAAGCGGGATAGGTGAAAGCAGGAGGAGGT
AGAGCAGGCGCTAACTCCGCTGGGTACAGAGGGTACGGGGCCCACACTTCAGGGCTACTGGGGTAAAGTG
CAGGCACTGTGAGCTCATATGGCTCTCTGGCAATGAACTGAGGTACAGTGTTGGGCAGAGGAGTACTGGG
GTTTGGAGTCCCTACGAGTTTGTTCTTGGCCATCTTCGTGTTTGCCTTAGCAAACTCTAGTCGTAGTGTT
TGCGGAATTTCAGGATCGAAGCGGATGCCATTCAAAGCATTCTTTGCAGCCTCTGCTTCTGAGCGACTGT
CAAAACTGACAAAACCTACAGGCTGTTTAGATGTGAGCTTTATAAGAGAACCCTCATAGCCCTTAAATGG
TCTGAAAAGCAGATAGAGCTCCTGAGGTTTAATGTCCAGAGGAAGGCCACTGACAAATAGGGTCCGGACC
TCCTCCTCCTGAAGGTTGGCCTCGCTCGGGGTGTTCTCCTTCTCGGCTTTGCCGCCGTTGTTCATGTCGA
